>Addgene plasmid #44946 | pFA6a-link-yoEmerald-Kan | depositor full sequence | sequence record 62216 | pFA6a-link-yoEmerald-Kan sequence 4894 bps
GTGTCGGGGCTGGCTTAACTATGCGGCATCAGAGCAGATTGTACTGAGAGTGCACCATATGGACATATTG
TCGTTAGAACGCGGCTACAATTAATACATAACCTTATGTATCATACACATACGATTTAGGTGACACTATA
GAACGCGGCCGCCAGCTGAAGCTTCGTACGCTGCAGGTCGACGGATCGGTGACGGTGCTGGTTTAATTAA
CATGTCAAAAGGCGAGGAACTATTCACAGGTGTCGTACCAATACTGGTAGAATTGGATGGCGACGTAAAC
GGGCATAAGTTTTCTGTGAGTGGTGAGGGTGAAGGGGACGCAACTTATGGCAAACTTACACTTAAGTTCA
TCTGCACCACAGGGAAGCTGCCTGTCCCATGGCCAACTCTAGTTACAACTCTCACTTACGGAGTACAATG
TTTTGCACGATACCCAGACCACATGAAACAACATGACTTTTTCAAATCTGCCATGCCTGAGGGATATGTG
CAAGAGAGAACTATTTTCTTTAAAGATGATGGTAATTACAAAACTCGTGCTGAAGTGAAGTTTGAAGGAG
ATACACTTGTTAATAGAATTGAGTTAAAGGGTATTGACTTTAAGGAAGATGGTAATATCTTAGGTCACAA
ATTGGAATACAACTACAATTCACATAAGGTTTACATCACAGCAGATAAACAGAAAAACGGCATAAAAGTT
AATTTCAAAACCAGACATAATATCGAAGATGGTTCCGTTCAACTCGCTGATCATTATCAACAAAATACAC
CAATCGGAGATGGACCTGTTCTATTGCCAGACAACCATTACTTATCTACACAGAGCGCCTTGTCAAAAGA
TCCTAATGAAAAGAGAGATCACATGGTTTTGTTAGAATTTGTCACCGCTGCGGGTATAACGTTGGGCATG
GATGAATTATACAAGTAAGGCGCGCCACTTCTAAATAAGCGAATTTCTTATGATTTATGATTTTTATTAT
TAAATAAGTTATAAAAAAAATAAGTGTATACAAATTTTAAAGTGACTCTTAGGTTTTAAAACGAAAATTC
TTATTCTTGAGTAACTCTTTCCTGTAGGTCAGGTTGCTTTCTCAGGTATAGTATGAGGTCGCTCTTATTG
ACCACACCTCTACCGGCAGATCCGCTAGGGATAACAGGGTAATATAGATCTGTTTAGCTTGCCTCGTCCC
CGCCGGGTCACCCGGCCAGCGACATGGAGGCCCAGAATACCCTCCTTGACAGTCTTGACGTGCGCAGCTC
AGGGGCATGATGTGACTGTCGCCCGTACATTTAGCCCATACATCCCCATGTATAATCATTTGCATCCATA
CATTTTGATGGCCGCACGGCGCGAAGCAAAAATTACGGCTCCTCGCTGCAGACCTGCGAGCAGGGAAACG
CTCCCCTCACAGACGCGTTGAATTGTCCCCACGCCGCGCCCCTGTAGAGAAATATAAAAGGTTAGGATTT
GCCACTGAGGTTCTTCTTTCATATACTTCCTTTTAAAATCTTGCTAGGATACAGTTCTCACATCACATCC
GAACATAAACAACCATGGGTAAGGAAAAGACTCACGTTTCGAGGCCGCGATTAAATTCCAACATGGATGC
TGATTTATATGGGTATAAATGGGCTCGCGATAATGTCGGGCAATCAGGTGCGACAATCTATCGATTGTAT
GGGAAGCCCGATGCGCCAGAGTTGTTTCTGAAACATGGCAAAGGTAGCGTTGCCAATGATGTTACAGATG
AGATGGTCAGACTAAACTGGCTGACGGAATTTATGCCTCTTCCGACCATCAAGCATTTTATCCGTACTCC
TGATGATGCATGGTTACTCACCACTGCGATCCCCGGCAAAACAGCATTCCAGGTATTAGAAGAATATCCT
GATTCAGGTGAAAATATTGTTGATGCGCTGGCAGTGTTCCTGCGCCGGTTGCATTCGATTCCTGTTTGTA
ATTGTCCTTTTAACAGCGATCGCGTATTTCGTCTCGCTCAGGCGCAATCACGAATGAATAACGGTTTGGT
TGATGCGAGTGATTTTGATGACGAGCGTAATGGCTGGCCTGTTGAACAAGTCTGGAAAGAAATGCATAAG
CTTTTGCCATTCTCACCGGATTCAGTCGTCACTCATGGTGATTTCTCACTTGATAACCTTATTTTTGACG
AGGGGAAATTAATAGGTTGTATTGATGTTGGACGAGTCGGAATCGCAGACCGATACCAGGATCTTGCCAT
CCTATGGAACTGCCTCGGTGAGTTTTCTCCTTCATTACAGAAACGGCTTTTTCAAAAATATGGTATTGAT
AATCCTGATATGAATAAATTGCAGTTTCATTTGATGCTCGATGAGTTTTTCTAATCAGTACTGACAATAA
AAAGATTCTTGTTTTCAAGAACTTGTCATTTGTATAGTTTTTTTATATTGTAGTTGTTCTATTTTAATCA
AATGTTAGCGTGATTTATATTTTTTTTCGCCTCGACATCATCTGCCCAGATGCGAAGTTAAGTGCGCAGA
AAGTAATATCATGCGTCAATCGTATGTGAATGCTGGTCGCTATACTGCTGTCGATTCGATACTAACGCCG
CCATCCAGTTTAAACGAGCTCGAATTCATCGATGATATCAGATCCACTAGTGGCCTATGCGGCCGCGGAT
CTGCCGGTCTCCCTATAGTGAGTCGTATTAATTTCGATAAGCCAGGTTAACCTGCATTAATGAATCGGCC
AACGCGCGGGGAGAGGCGGTTTGCGTATTGGGCGCTCTTCCGCTTCCTCGCTCACTGACTCGCTGCGCTC
GGTCGTTCGGCTGCGGCGAGCGGTATCAGCTCACTCAAAGGCGGTAATACGGTTATCCACAGAATCAGGG
GATAACGCAGGAAAGAACATGTGAGCAAAAGGCCAGCAAAAGGCCAGGAACCGTAAAAAGGCCGCGTTGC
TGGCGTTTTTCCATAGGCTCCGCCCCCCTGACGAGCATCACAAAAATCGACGCTCAAGTCAGAGGTGGCG
AAACCCGACAGGACTATAAAGATACCAGGCGTTTCCCCCTGGAAGCTCCCTCGTGCGCTCTCCTGTTCCG
ACCCTGCCGCTTACCGGATACCTGTCCGCCTTTCTCCCTTCGGGAAGCGTGGCGCTTTCTCAATGCTCAC
GCTGTAGGTATCTCAGTTCGGTGTAGGTCGTTCGCTCCAAGCTGGGCTGTGTGCACGAACCCCCCGTTCA
GCCCGACCGCTGCGCCTTATCCGGTAACTATCGTCTTGAGTCCAACCCGGTAAGACACGACTTATCGCCA
CTGGCAGCAGCCACTGGTAACAGGATTAGCAGAGCGAGGTATGTAGGCGGTGCTACAGAGTTCTTGAAGT
GGTGGCCTAACTACGGCTACACTAGAAGGACAGTATTTGGTATCTGCGCTCTGCTGAAGCCAGTTACCTT
CGGAAAAAGAGTTGGTAGCTCTTGATCCGGCAAACAAACCACCGCTGGTAGCGGTGGTTTTTTTGTTTGC
AAGCAGCAGATTACGCGCAGAAAAAAAGGATCTCAAGAAGATCCTTTGATCTTTTCTACGGGGTCTGACG
CTCAGTGGAACGAAAACTCACGTTAAGGGATTTTGGTCATGAGATTATCAAAAAGGATCTTCACCTAGAT
CCTTTTAAATTAAAAATGAAGTTTTAAATCAATCTAAAGTATATATGAGTAAACTTGGTCTGACAGTTAC
CAATGCTTAATCAGTGAGGCACCTATCTCAGCGATCTGTCTATTTCGTTCATCCATAGTTGCCTGACTCC
CCGTCGTGTAGATAACTACGATACGGGAGGGCTTACCATCTGGCCCCAGTGCTGCAATGATACCGCGAGA
CCCACGCTCACCGGCTCCAGATTTATCAGCAATAAACCAGCCAGCCGGAAGGGCCGAGCGCAGAAGTGGT
CCTGCAACTTTATCCGCCTCCATCCAGTCTATTAATTGTTGCCGGGAAGCTAGAGTAAGTAGTTCGCCAG
TTAATAGTTTGCGCAACGTTGTTGCCATTGCTACAGGCATCGTGGTGTCACGCTCGTCGTTTGGTATGGC
TTCATTCAGCTCCGGTTCCCAACGATCAAGGCGAGTTACATGATCCCCCATGTTGTGCAAAAAAGCGGTT
AGCTCCTTCGGTCCTCCGATCGTTGTCAGAAGTAAGTTGGCCGCAGTGTTATCACTCATGGTTATGGCAG
CACTGCATAATTCTCTTACTGTCATGCCATCCGTAAGATGCTTTTCTGTGACTGGTGAGTACTCAACCAA
GTCATTCTGAGAATAGTGTATGCGGCGACCGAGTTGCTCTTGCCCGGCGTCAATACGGGATAATACCGCG
CCACATAGCAGAACTTTAAAAGTGCTCATCATTGGAAAACGTTCTTCGGGGCGAAAACTCTCAAGGATCT
TACCGCTGTTGAGATCCAGTTCGATGTAACCCACTCGTGCACCCAACTGATCTTCAGCATCTTTTACTTT
CACCAGCGTTTCTGGGTGAGCAAAAACAGGAAGGCAAAATGCCGCAAAAAAGGGAATAAGGGCGACACGG
AAATGTTGAATACTCATACTCTTCCTTTTTCAATATTATTGAAGCATTTATCAGGGTTATTGTCTCATGA
GCGGATACATATTTGAATGTATTTAGAAAAATAAACAAATAGGGGTTCCGCGCACATTTCCCCGAAAAGT
GCCACCTGACGTCTAAGAAACCATTATTATCATGACATTAACCTATAAAAATAGGCGTATCACGAGGCCC
TTTCGTCTCGCGCGTTTCGGTGATGACGGTGAAAACCTCTGACACATGCAGCTCCCGGAGACGGTCACAG
CTTGTCTGTAAGCGGATGCCGGGAGCAGACAAGCCCGTCAGGGCGCGTCAGCGGGTGTTGGCGG
Features (pLannotate 1.2.2; 11 found; start..end, strand, type, name):
     10..61      +  misc_feature   bom (fragment): basis of mobility region from pBR322
    124..142     +  promoter       SP6 promoter: promoter for bacteriophage SP6 RNA polymerase
    215..925     +  CDS            Emerald: Emerald is a basic (constitutively fluorescent) green fluorescent protein published in 1998, derived from Aequorea victoria. It is reported to be a very rapidly-maturing weak dimer.
    949..1136    +  terminator     ADH1 terminator: S. cerevisiae ADH1; transcription terminator for the S. cerevisiae alcohol dehydrogenase 1 (ADH1) gene
   1211..2567    +  gene           kanMX: yeast selectable marker conferring kanamycin resistance (Wach et al., 1994)
   2672..2690    -  promoter       T7 promoter: promoter for bacteriophage T7 RNA polymerase
   2712..2765    -  CDS            lacI (fragment): lac repressor; lacI; The lac repressor binds to the lac operator to inhibit transcription in E. coli. This inhibition can be relieved by adding lactose or isopropyl-β-D-thiogalactopyranoside (IPTG).
   2948..3536    -  rep_origin     ori: high-copy-number ColE1/pMB1/pBR322/pUC origin of replication
   3707..4567    -  CDS            AmpR: β-lactamase; bla; confers resistance to ampicillin, carbenicillin, and related antibiotics
   4568..4672    -  promoter       AmpR promoter: bla
   4767..4802    +  CDS            rop (fragment): Rop protein, which maintains plasmids at low copy number; rop
