[The description below was written by a language model from this plasmid's Addgene catalogue record and pLannotate feature annotations shown in this document.]
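Description:
pFA6a-link-yoEmerald-Kan is a 4,894 bp yeast tagging vector built on the pFA6a backbone, designed as a template for fusing a yeast codon-optimized version of the green fluorescent protein Emerald (yoEmerald, a synthetic Aequorea victoria GFP derivative) to genes in Saccharomyces cerevisiae. In E. coli it is propagated through a high-copy ColE1/pUC-type origin and selected with ampicillin via the β-lactamase gene and its native promoter. No yeast origin of replication or centromere is annotated, consistent with a plasmid that serves as a cassette source rather than as a self-replicating yeast episome. Short annotated fragments of bom, rop and lacI appear to be backbone remnants with no evident functional role.

The working module reads in one direction: the Emerald coding sequence, followed by the S. cerevisiae ADH1 transcription terminator and then the kanMX marker gene. As the name indicates, a linker precedes the fluorescent protein, although it is not separately annotated in the feature table. No yeast promoter lies upstream of the Emerald open reading frame, so expression depends on an in-frame junction with a target gene, leaving the fusion under that gene's own regulation while the ADH1 terminator ends the transcript. In vectors of this family, the tag-terminator-marker unit is typically amplified with primers carrying homology to the chosen locus and integrated by homologous recombination. kanMX then allows selection of yeast transformants; the record lists this as kanamycin, and in yeast this marker is generally selected with the related aminoglycoside G418. SP6 and T7 phage promoters flank the cassette. The depositors note that the design derives from an earlier set of optimized fluorescent protein tagging cassettes. It belongs to a collection of improved blue, green and red tagging vectors for budding yeast.
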