Addgene plasmid #44946: pFA6a-link-yoEmerald-Kan
Purpose: Yeast tagging vector to create gene fusion with yeast optimized Emerald with Kan selection
Depositing lab: Wendell Lim & Kurt Thorn. Depositing organization: University of California, San Francisco (UCSF). Publication: Improved Blue, Green, and Red Fluorescent Protein Tagging Vectors for S. cerevisiae. Lee S, Lim WA, Thorn KS. PLoS One. 2013 Jul 2;8(7):e67902. doi: 10.1371/journal.pone.0067902. Print 2013. PubMed 23844123.
Backbone
  Vector backbone: pFA6a
  Vector type: Yeast Expression
  Selectable markers: Kanamycin
Growth in bacteria
  Bacterial resistance: Ampicillin, 100 μg/mL
  Growth temperature: 37°C
  Growth strain: DH5alpha
  Copy number: Unknown
Gene/Insert
  Gene/Insert name: yoEmerald (alt name: Yeast Optimized Emerald)
  Species: Synthetic
Terms and licenses: Academic/Nonprofit Terms; Industry Terms: Not Available to Industry
Depositor comments: This vector is derived from the sequences published in “Optimized cassettes for fluorescent protein tagging in Saccharomyces cerevisiae.” Sheff MA, Thorn KS. Yeast. 2004 Jun;21(8):661-70. These plasmids were generated with funding from an NIGMS Systems Biology Center grant, number P50 GM081879. Please acknowledge this grant if you use these plasmids.
How to cite: pFA6a-link-yoEmerald-Kan was a gift from Wendell Lim & Kurt Thorn (Addgene plasmid # 44946 ; http://n2t.net/addgene:44946 ; RRID:Addgene_44946)
