>Addgene plasmid #44946 | pFA6a-link-yoEmerald-Kan | addgene partial sequence | sequence record 63885 | pHybLex_rev 5'-GAGTCACTTTAAAATTTGTATACAC-3'
TCATAAATCATAAGAAATTCGCTTATTTAGAAGTGGCGCGCCTTACTTGTATAATTCATCCATGCCCAAC
GTTATACCCGCAGCGGTGACAAATTCTAACAAAACCATGTGATCTCTCTTTTCATTAGGATCTTTTGACA
AGGCGCTCTGTGTAGATAAGTAATGGTTGTCTGGCAATAGAACAGGTCCATCTCCGATTGGTGTATTTTG
TTGATAATGATCAGCGAGTTGAACGGAACCATCTTCGATATTATGTCTGGTTTTGAAATTAACTTTTATG
CCGTTTTTCTGTTTATCTGCTGTGATGTAAACCTTATGTGAATTGTAGTTGTATTCCAATTTGTGACCTA
AGATATTACCATCTTCCTTAAAGTCAATACCCTTTAACTCAATTCTATTAACAAGTGTATCTCCTTCAAA
CTTCACTTCAGCACGAGTTTTGTAATTACCATCATCTTTAAAGAAAATAGTTCTCTCTTGCACATATCCC
TCAGGCATGGCAGATTTGAAAAAGTCATGTTGTTTCATGTGGTCTGGGTATCGTGCAAAACATTGTACTC
CGTAAGTGAGAGTTGTAACTAGAGTTGGCCATGGGACAGGCAGCTTCCCTGTGGTGCAGATGAACTTAAG
TGTAAGTTTGCCATAAGTTGCGTCCCCTTCACCCTCACCACTCACAGAAAACTTATGCCCGTTTACGTCG
CCATCCAATTCTACCAGTATTGGTACGACACCTGTGAATAGTTCCTCGCCTTTTGACATGTTAATTAAAC
CAGCACCGTCACCGATCCGTCGACCTGCAGCGT
