>Addgene plasmid #44946 | pFA6a-link-yoEmerald-Kan | addgene partial sequence | sequence record 63907 | T7 5'-TAATACGACTCACTATAGGG-3'
GATCTGATATCATCGATGAATTCGAGCTCGTTTAAACTGGATGGCGGCGTTAGTATCGAATCGACAGCAG
TATAGCGACCAGCATTCACATACGATTGACGCATGATATTACTTTCTGCGCACTTAACTTCGCATCTGGG
CAGATGATGTCGAGGCGAAAAAAAATATAAATCACGCTAACATTTGATTAAAATAGAACAACTACAATAT
AAAAAAACTATACAAATGACAAGTTCTTGAAAACAAGAATCTTTTTATTGTCAGTACTGATTAGAAAAAC
TCATCGAGCATCAAATGAAACTGCAATTTATTCATATCAGGATTATCAATACCATATTTTTGAAAAAGCC
GTTTCTGTAATGAAGGAGAAAACTCACCGAGGCAGTTCCATAGGATGGCAAGATCCTGGTATCGGTCTGC
GATTCCGACTCGTCCAACATCAATACAACCTATTAATTTCCCCTCGTCAAAAATAAGGTTATCAAGTGAG
AAATCACCATGAGTGACGACTGAATCCGGTGAGAATGGCAAAAGCTTATGCATTTCTTTCCAGACTTGTT
CAACAGGCCAGCCATTACGCTCGTCATCAAAATCACTCGCATCAACCAAACCGTTATTCATTCGTGATTG
CGCCTGAGCGAGACGAAATACGCGATCGCTGTTAAAAGGACAATTACAAACAGGAATCGAATGCAACCGG
CGCAGGAACACTGCCAGCGCATCAACAATATTTTCACCTGAATCAGGATATTCTTCTAATACCTGGAATG
CTGTTTTGCCGGGGATCGC
